Addgene plasmid #190973: pET-PLS-KP6-E67A_rpoA-U
Purpose: Test the U-to-C editing activity of KP6:E67A on AtrpoA editing site, in E. coli
Depositing lab: Bernard Gutmann. Depositing organization: EditForce, Inc. Publication: U-to-C RNA editing by synthetic PPR-DYW proteins in bacteria and human culture cells. Ichinose M, Kawabata M, Akaiwa Y, Shimajiri Y, Nakamura I, Tamai T, Nakamura T, Yagi Y, Gutmann B. Commun Biol. 2022 Sep 15;5(1):968. doi: 10.1038/s42003-022-03927-3. PubMed 36109586.
Backbone
  Vector backbone: pET21b
  Vector type: Bacterial Expression
Growth in bacteria
  Bacterial resistance: Ampicillin, 100 μg/mL
  Growth temperature: 37°C
  Growth strain: DH5alpha
  Copy number: Low Copy
Gene/Insert
  Gene/Insert name: PLS-KP6
  Species: Synthetic
  Mutation: DYW-KP:E67A
  Promoter: T7
  Tag / fusion protein: His (N terminal on insert)
  Cloning method: Ligation Independent Cloning
Terms and licenses: Academic/Nonprofit Terms; Industry Terms: Not Available to Industry
How to cite: pET-PLS-KP6-E67A_rpoA-U was a gift from Bernard Gutmann (Addgene plasmid # 190973 ; http://n2t.net/addgene:190973 ; RRID:Addgene_190973)
