[The description below was written by a language model from this plasmid's Addgene catalogue record and pLannotate feature annotations shown in this document.]
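Description:
pET-PLS-KP6-E67A_rpoA-U is a 7.7 kb bacterial expression plasmid built on the pET21b backbone. It was made to test in E. coli whether a designer pentatricopeptide repeat (PPR) editing protein can carry out U-to-C RNA editing. It is propagated through a ColE1/pBR322-type origin accompanied by the rop gene and the bom region, consistent with the catalogue's low-copy designation, and is selected with ampicillin via β-lactamase. An f1 origin is also present, and short tetracycline-resistance fragments are backbone remnants rather than functional markers.

The payload is a synthetic open reading frame, PLS-KP6, placed under a T7 promoter with an adjacent lac operator. The plasmid-borne lacI gene keeps expression repressed until IPTG is added, in a host that supplies T7 RNA polymerase. Translation starts from the T7 gene 10 ribosome binding site and leader. The annotation then detects a thioredoxin segment and a short His/TEV-type tag fragment, matching the recorded N-terminal His tag and suggesting a solubility-enhancing fusion partner. Most of the PLS-type PPR array, which provides RNA sequence recognition, is not annotated. Its C-terminal portion matches a plant DYW domain, the deaminase-like catalytic module of organellar editing factors. Here this is the KP-type DYW variant carrying an E67A substitution, whose intended effect the record does not state.

A further His-tag fragment and the T7 terminator follow the coding region. The name and purpose indicate that the Arabidopsis rpoA editing site, in its U form, is carried on the same construct. It is not annotated separately, and its exact position is not stated.
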