Features (pLannotate 1.2.2; 22 found; start..end, strand, type, name):
      8..436     +  rep_origin     f1 ori (sequence partly withheld): f1 bacteriophage origin of replication; arrow indicates direction of (+) strand synthesis
    489..593     +  promoter       AmpR promoter: bla
    594..1454    +  CDS            AmpR: β-lactamase; bla; confers resistance to ampicillin, carbenicillin, and related antibiotics
   1625..2213    +  rep_origin     ori: high-copy-number ColE1/pMB1/pBR322/pUC origin of replication
   2399..2538    -  misc_feature   bom: basis of mobility region from pBR322
   2640..2831    -  CDS            rop: Rop protein, which maintains plasmids at low copy number; rop
   2848..3228    +  CDS            YPB1_ECOLX: Protein predicted: Swiss-Prot protein existence level 4. From Escherichia coli.
   3300..3591    -  CDS            TcR (fragment): tetracycline efflux protein; tet; confers resistance to tetracycline
   3606..3627    -  protein_bind   CAP binding site: CAP binding activates transcription in the presence of cAMP. E. coli catabolite activator protein
   3640..4722    -  CDS            lacI: lac repressor; lacI; The lac repressor binds to the lac operator to inhibit transcription in E. coli. This inhibition can be relieved by adding lactose or isopropyl-β-D-thiogalactopyranoside (IPTG).
   4723..4800    -  promoter       lacI promoter: lacI
   4808..5087    -  CDS            TcR (fragment): tetracycline efflux protein; tet; confers resistance to tetracycline
   5109..5127    +  promoter       T7 promoter: promoter for bacteriophage T7 RNA polymerase
   5128..5152    +  protein_bind   lac operator: The lac repressor binds to the lac operator to inhibit transcription in E. coli. This inhibition can be relieved by adding lactose or isopropyl-β-D-thiogalactopyranoside (IPTG). lac repressor encoded by lacI
   5167..5189    +  RBS            RBS: efficient ribosome binding site from bacteriophage T7 gene 10 (Olins and Rangwala, 1989)
   5197..5229    +  CDS            T7 tag (gene 10 leader): leader peptide from bacteriophage T7 gene 10 promotes efficient translation in E. coli
   5244..5568    +  CDS            TrxA (fragment): E. coli thioredoxin; trxA
   5617..5636    +  CDS            capTEV™ (fragment): composite tag for in vivo biotinylation, TEV protease cleavage, and 6xHis tagging
   7159..7464    +  CDS            DYW1 (fragment): PPR74_ARATH - Also known as PCMP-H50. Experimental evidence at protein level: Swiss-Prot protein existence level 1. Plays a major role in single RNA editing events in chloroplasts. Acts as a site-recognition transacting factor involved in the edition of the site 1 of ndhD (ndhD-1 site corresponding to cytidine-2), which is a plastid-encoded subunit of the NADH- plastoquinone oxidoreductase. The interaction with CRR4 is required for its function in editing the ndhD-1 site. From Arabidopsis thaliana (Mouse-ear cress).
   7524..7541    +  CDS            9xHis (fragment): 9xHis affinity tag
   7551..7600    +  CDS            SET1 (fragment): solubility-enhancement tag derived from T7 phage gene 10B
   7608..7655    +  terminator     T7 terminator: transcription terminator for bacteriophage T7 RNA polymerase
>Addgene plasmid #190973 | pET-PLS-KP6-E67A_rpoA-U | addgene full sequence | sequence record 375887 | Addgene NGS Result
GAATGGG
[124 nt withheld, positions 8-131]
C
[91 nt withheld, positions 133-223]
A
[49 nt withheld, positions 225-273]
CCTTTGACGTTGGAGTCCACGTTCTTT
[37 nt withheld, positions 301-337]
ACCCTATCTCGGTCTATTCTTTTGATTTATAAGGGATTTTGCCGATTTCGGCCTATTGGTTAAAAAATGA
GCTGATTTAACAAAAATTTAACGCGAATTTTAACAAAATATTAACGCTTACAATTTAGGTGGCACTTTTC
GGGGAAATGTGCGCGGAACCCCTATTTGTTTATTTTTCTAAATACATTCAAATATGTATCCGCTCATGAG
ACAATAACCCTGATAAATGCTTCAATAATATTGAAAAAGGAAGAGTATGAGTATTCAACATTTCCGTGTC
GCCCTTATTCCCTTTTTTGCGGCATTTTGCCTTCCTGTTTTTGCTCACCCAGAAACGCTGGTGAAAGTAA
AAGATGCTGAAGATCAGTTGGGTGCACGAGTGGGTTACATCGAACTGGATCTCAACAGCGGTAAGATCCT
TGAGAGTTTTCGCCCCGAAGAACGTTTTCCAATGATGAGCACTTTTAAAGTTCTGCTATGTGGCGCGGTA
TTATCCCGTATTGACGCCGGGCAAGAGCAACTCGGTCGCCGCATACACTATTCTCAGAATGACTTGGTTG
AGTACTCACCAGTCACAGAAAAGCATCTTACGGATGGCATGACAGTAAGAGAATTATGCAGTGCTGCCAT
AACCATGAGTGATAACACTGCGGCCAACTTACTTCTGACAACGATCGGAGGACCGAAGGAGCTAACCGCT
TTTTTGCACAACATGGGGGATCATGTAACTCGCCTTGATCGTTGGGAACCGGAGCTGAATGAAGCCATAC
CAAACGACGAGCGTGACACCACGATGCCTGCAGCAATGGCAACAACGTTGCGCAAACTATTAACTGGCGA
ACTACTTACTCTAGCTTCCCGGCAACAATTAATAGACTGGATGGAGGCGGATAAAGTTGCAGGACCACTT
CTGCGCTCGGCCCTTCCGGCTGGCTGGTTTATTGCTGATAAATCTGGAGCCGGTGAGCGTGGGTCTCGCG
GTATCATTGCAGCACTGGGGCCAGATGGTAAGCCCTCCCGTATCGTAGTTATCTACACGACGGGGAGTCA
GGCAACTATGGATGAACGAAATAGACAGATCGCTGAGATAGGTGCCTCACTGATTAAGCATTGGTAACTG
TCAGACCAAGTTTACTCATATATACTTTAGATTGATTTAAAACTTCATTTTTAATTTAAAAGGATCTAGG
TGAAGATCCTTTTTGATAATCTCATGACCAAAATCCCTTAACGTGAGTTTTCGTTCCACTGAGCGTCAGA
CCCCGTAGAAAAGATCAAAGGATCTTCTTGAGATCCTTTTTTTCTGCGCGTAATCTGCTGCTTGCAAACA
AAAAAACCACCGCTACCAGCGGTGGTTTGTTTGCCGGATCAAGAGCTACCAACTCTTTTTCCGAAGGTAA
CTGGCTTCAGCAGAGCGCAGATACCAAATACTGTCCTTCTAGTGTAGCCGTAGTTAGGCCACCACTTCAA
GAACTCTGTAGCACCGCCTACATACCTCGCTCTGCTAATCCTGTTACCAGTGGCTGCTGCCAGTGGCGAT
AAGTCGTGTCTTACCGGGTTGGACTCAAGACGATAGTTACCGGATAAGGCGCAGCGGTCGGGCTGAACGG
GGGGTTCGTGCACACAGCCCAGCTTGGAGCGAACGACCTACACCGAACTGAGATACCTACAGCGTGAGCT
ATGAGAAAGCGCCACGCTTCCCGAAGGGAGAAAGGCGGACAGGTATCCGGTAAGCGGCAGGGTCGGAACA
GGAGAGCGCACGAGGGAGCTTCCAGGGGGAAACGCCTGGTATCTTTATAGTCCTGTCGGGTTTCGCCACC
TCTGACTTGAGCGTCGATTTTTGTGATGCTCGTCAGGGGGGCGGAGCCTATGGAAAAACGCCAGCAACGC
GGCCTTTTTACGGTTCCTGGCCTTTTGCTGGCCTTTTGCTCACATGTTCTTTCCTGCGTTATCCCCTGAT
TCTGTGGATAACCGTATTACCGCCTTTGAGTGAGCTGATACCGCTCGCCGCAGCCGAACGACCGAGCGCA
GCGAGTCAGTGAGCGAGGAAGCGGAAGAGCGCCTGATGCGGTATTTTCTCCTTACGCATCTGTGCGGTAT
TTCACACCGCAATGGTGCACTCTCAGTACAATCTGCTCTGATGCCGCATAGTTAAGCCAGTATACACTCC
GCTATCGCTACGTGACTGGGTCATGGCTGCGCCCCGACACCCGCCAACACCCGCTGACGCGCCCTGACGG
GCTTGTCTGCTCCCGGCATCCGCTTACAGACAAGCTGTGACCGTATCCGGGAGCTGCATGTGTCAGAGGT
TTTCACCGTCATCACCGAAACGCGCGAGGCAGCTGCGGTAAAGCTCATCAGCGTGGTCGTGAAGCGATTC
ACAGATGTCTGCCTGTTCATCCGCGTCCAGCTCGTTGAGTTTCTCCAGAAGCGTTAATGTCTGGCTTCTG
ATAAAGCGGGCCATGTTAAGGGCGGTTTTTTCCTGTTTGGTCACTGATGCCTCCGTGTAAGGGGGATTTC
TGTTCATGGGGGTAATGATACCGATGAAACGAGAGAGGATGCTCACGATACGGGTTACTGATGATGAACA
TGCCCGGTTACTGGAACGTTGTGAGGGTAAACAACTGGCGGTATGGATGCGGCGGGACCAGAGAAAAATC
ACTCAGGGTCAATGCCAGCGCTTCGTTAATACAGATGTAGGTGTTCCACAGGGTAGCCAGCAGCATCCTG
CGATGCAGATCCGGAACATAATGGTGCAGGGCGCTGACTTCCGCGTTTCCAGACTTTACGAAACACGGAA
ACCGAAAACCATTCATGTTGTTGCTCAGGTCGCAGACGTTTTGCAGCAGCAGTCGCTTCACGTTCGCTCG
CGTATCGGTGATTCATTCTGCTAACCAGTAAGGCAACCCCGCCAGCCTAGCCGGGTCCTCAACGACAGGA
GCACGATCATGCGCACCCGTGGGGCCGCCATGCCGGCGATAATGGCCTGCTTCTCGCCGAAACGTTTGGT
GGCGGGACCAGTGACGAAGGCTTGAGCGAGGGCGTGCAAGATTCCGAATACCGCAAGCGACAGGCCGATC
ATCGTCGCGCTCCAGCGAAAGCGGTCCTCGCCGAAAATGACCCAGAGCGCTGCCGGCACCTGTCCTACGA
GTTGCATGATAAAGAAAACAGTCATAAGTGCGGCGACGATAGTCATGCCCCGCGCCCACCGGAAGGAGCT
GACTGGGTTGAAGGCTCTCAAGGGCATCGGTCGAGATCCCGGTGCCTAATGAGTGAGCTAACTTACATTA
ATTGCGTTGCGCTCACTGCCCGCTTTCCAGTCGGGAAACCTGTCGTGCCAGCTGCATTAATGAATCGGCC
AACGCGCGGGGAGAGGCGGTTTGCGTATTGGGCGCCAGGGTGGTTTTTCTTTTCACCAGTGATACGGGCA
ACAGCTGATTGCCCTTCACCGCCTGGCCCTGAGAGAGTTGCAGCAAGCGGTCCACGCTGGTTTGCCCCAG
CAGGCGAAAATCCTGTTTGATGGTGGTTAACGGCGGGATATAACATGAGCTGTCCTCGGTATCGTCGTAT
CCCACTACCGAGATATCCGCACCAACGCGCAGCCCGGACTCGGTAATGGCGCGCATTGCGCCCAGCGCCA
TCTGATCGTTGGCAACCAGCATCGCAGTGGGAACGATGCCCTCATTCAGCATTTGCATGGTTTGTTGAAA
ACCGGACATGGCACTCCAGTCGCCTTCCCGTTCCGCTATCGGCTGAATTTGATTGCGAGTGAGATATTTA
TGCCAGCCAGCCAGACGCAGACGCGCCGAGACAGAACTTAATGGGCCCGCTAACAGCGCGATTTGCTGGT
GACCCAATGCGACCAGATGCTCCACGCCCAGTCGCGTACCGTCCTCATGGGAGAAAATAATACTGTTGAT
GGGTGTCTGGTCAGAGACATCAAGAAATAACGCCGGAACATTAGTGCAGGCAGCTTCCACAGCAATGGCA
TCCTGGTCATCCAGCGGATAGTTAATGATCAGCCCACTGACGCGTTGCGCGAGAAGATTGTGCACCGCCG
CTTTACAGGCTTCGACGCCGCTTCGTTCTACCATCGACACCACCACGCTGGCACCCAGTTGATCGGCGCG
AGATTTAATCGCCGCGACAATTTGCGACGGCGCGTGCAGGGCCAGACTGGAGGTGGCAACGCCAATCAGC
AACGACTGTTTGCCCGCCAGTTGTTGTGCCACGCGGTTGGGAATGTAATTCAGCTCCGCCATCGCCGCTT
CCACTTTTTCCCGCGTTTTCGCAGAAACGTGGCTGGCCTGGTTCACCACGCGGGAAACGGTCTGATAAGA
GACACCGGCATACTCTGCGACATCGTATAACGTTACTGGTTTCACATTCACCACCCTGAATTGACTCTCT
TCCGGGCGCTATCATGCCATACCGCGAAAGGTTTTGCGCCATTCGATGGTGTCCGGGATCTCGACGCTCT
CCCTTATGCGACTCCTGCATTAGGAAGCAGCCCAGTAGTAGGTTGAGGCCGTTGAGCACCGCCGCCGCAA
GGAATGGTGCATGCAAGGAGATGGCGCCCAACAGTCCCCCGGCCACGGGGCCTGCCACCATACCCACGCC
GAAACAAGCGCTCATGAGCCCGAAGTGGCGAGCCCGATCTTCCCCATCGGTGATGTCGGCGATATAGGCG
CCAGCAACCGCACCTGTGGCGCCGGTGATGCCGGCCACGATGCGTCCGGCGTAGAGGATCGAGATCTCGA
TCCCGCGAAATTAATACGACTCACTATAGGGGAATTGTGAGCGGATAACAATTCCCCTCTAGAAATAATT
TTGTTTAACTTTAAGAAGGAGATATACATATGGCTAGCATGACTGGTGGACAGCAAATGGGTCGCATGGC
CGGAGGGAGCGATAAAATTATTCACCTGACTGACGACAGTTTTGACACGGATGTACTCAAAGCGGACGGG
GCGATCCTCGTCGATTTCTGGGCAGAGTGGTGCGGTCCGTGCAAAATGATCGCCCCGATTCTGGATGAAA
TCGCTGACGAATATCAGGGCAAACTGACCGTTGCAAAACTGAACATCGATCAAAACCCTGGCACTGCGCC
GAAATATGGCATCCGTGGTATCCCGACTCTGCTGCTGTTCAAAAACGGTGAAGTGGCGGCAACCAAAGTG
GGTGCACTGTCTAAAGGTCAGTTGAAAGAGTTCCTCGACGCTAACCTGGCCGGTTCTGGTTCTGGCCATA
TGCACCATCATCATCATCATTCTTCTGGTGAGAATCTTTATTTTCAGGGCGCCATGGGTAATTCTGTTGT
CACATGGAATTCCATGATTAGGGGCTACGCTAGAAGCGGCCAGCCCGAGGAAGCTCTGAGCCTCTTCTCC
CAGATGAGAAGGAGCGGCATCAAGCCCGATAGCTATACCTTCCCCTTCGTGCTGAAGGCTTGCGCTTCTC
TGAGCAGCCTCGAGGAAGGAAAACAAATCCACGCCCACGTCATTAAATCCGGCTTCGAGTCCGATGTCTA
CGTGCAGAGCTCCCTCATTGATATGTACGCCAAGTGCGGATCTCTGGAGGACGCCAGAAAAGTGTTTGAC
GAGATGCCCGAGAGGAATGTCGTGAGCTGGAACGCTATGATCAGCGGCTATGCCCAGAATGGACAATCCG
AAGAAGCTCTGGAGCTGTTTAGAGAGATGCAGAAAGAGGGCATCAAGCCTTCCGAGTTTACCTTTTGCTC
CGTGCTGAAGGCTTGCGCCTCTCTGGGATCTCTGGAGATGGGCAAGCAAATTCACGGCTATGTGATCAAG
TCCGGCTTTGAGTCCATCGTGTTCGTGGGAAACGCCCTCATTGACATGTATGCCAAGTGCGGCTCTCTGG
AGGATGCTAGAAAGGTCTTTGATGAGATGCCCGAAAGGACCGTTGTGAGCTGGACCGCCATGATCTCCGG
ATACGCCCAGAACGGACAGAGCGAGGAGGCCCTCGAGCTCTTCAGAGAGATGCAGAGGGAGGGCGTGAAA
CCCGACGAAGTGACACTGCCTTCCGTGCTCTCCGCTTGCGCCAATCTGGGCGCTCTGGAGCAAGGCAAAC
AGATCCATGCCTACGTCATCAAGAACGGCTTTGAATCCGATGTGTTTGTGGGCTCCGCTCTGATCGACAT
GTACGCTAAATGCGGCTCCATCGAGGAGGCTAGGAAAGTGTTCGATGAAATGCCCGAGAAAGACGTTGTG
GCTTGGAACTCAATGATAAAAGGTTATGGAATGAACCATGAAGGCAAAATGGCCGTCCAATGTTTCGAAG
ATATGCAAAAACAAGGTGTAAAGCCTTCCGCCGTCACTTTTACCTGTTTGCTGACCGCCTGTTCTCACGC
CAGCCTCGTCAGCGAAGGGCAGGAGTATTTTAAAATGATGCGAGAAGAGTACGGGATCGCTCCGAGGGTG
GAACATTACGGCTGCATGGTCGATCTGCTTGCTCGGAGTGGCCATCTGTATGAAGCTGAAAAGTTCCTGG
AGATGCTCTGTCCTCCCAACGAAGGGACATGGGGGGCCCTCCTCAGCGCTTGTAAGACTTATGGCGAGGT
GGAGCTTGGTCTGAGGTGCTTTCAGCAGCTCGTGCAGCTTAACCCAGAAAGTGCCGCCTGGTACGTGCTT
ATGGCTGACATATACGCTGGCGCCGGGCGGTGGGACGACGCATACCGGATCGAAGAGCTGAGGAAACATG
CCGGAGCCAAGAAGAAACCTGCCTCCGCATTGATTGAAGTGAACAAAAAAGTGCACGAATTTGTGGTCGG
CAATAATCAGAGCGAGGAGATCAGTGCGATGCTTAAGTCTCTCAACTCTAGAATGAAGGAGGAGGGCCAT
GTACCCAATCTGGATCTGGTTCTCAAACCCGTGTCAGATGAGGAGAAAGAGGCAGCGCTGTGTGAGCACG
CAGCGAAGTTGGCAATTGCATTCGGCTTGCTGAATACGCCACAGGGACAGACCCTGCGCGTTACAAAGAA
CCTGAGAATGTGCAATGACTGCCACAATGCGTCAAAGATCATCTCCAAGATTGAGCGCAGAGAGATTATC
CTGCGCGATGATTGCTGCATTCACCACTTCAAGGACGGACTGTGCTCCTGCGGAGACATGTTCTAACTCG
AGAAATAGAAGGAACATGTATTACACGTGCAAAATTTGAGAGCTAGCACCACCACCACCACCACTGAGAT
CCGGCTGCTAACAAAGCCCGAAAGGAAGCTGAGTTGGCTGCTGCCACCGCTGAGCAATAACTAGCATAAC
CCCTTGGGGCCTCTAAACGGGTCTTGAGGGGTTTTTTGCTGAAAGGAGGAACTATATCCGGATTGGC
